Addgene plasmid #246083: pRRL_LYSET_R7W
Purpose: Stable expression of LYSET R7W (isoform 2; R45W in isoform 1)
Depositing lab: Wilhelm Palm. Depositing organization: Deutsches Krebsforschungszentrum (DKFZ). Publication: Lysosomal enzyme trafficking factor LYSET enables nutritional usage of extracellular proteins. Pechincha C, Groessl S, Kalis R, de Almeida M, Zanotti A, Wittmann M, Schneider M, de Campos RP, Rieser S, Brandstetter M, Schleiffer A, Muller-Decker K, Helm D, Jabs S, Haselbach D, Lemberg MK, Zuber J, Palm W. Science. 2022 Oct 7;378(6615):eabn5637. doi: 10.1126/science.abn5637. Epub 2022 Oct 7. PubMed 36074822.
Backbone
  Vector backbone: pRRL
  Backbone size w/o insert (bp): 8765
  Total vector size (bp): 9161
  Vector type: Mammalian Expression, Lentiviral
  Selectable markers: Hygromycin
Growth in bacteria
  Bacterial resistance: Ampicillin, 100 μg/mL
  Growth temperature: 37°C
  Growth strain: NEB Stable
  Copy number: Unknown
Gene/Insert
  Gene/Insert name: LYSET R7W
  Species: H. sapiens (human)
  Insert size (bp): 396
  GenBank ID: NM_015676.3
  Entrez Gene: LYSET (a.k.a. C14orf109, DMAN, GCAF, TMEM251)
  Promoter: UBC
  Cloning method: Gibson Cloning
  Sequencing primers: 5′ CTTAAGTAGCTGAAGCTCCG; 3′ GGGACTTTCCACACCCTAACTG
Terms and licenses: Academic/Nonprofit Terms; Industry Terms: Not Available to Industry
How to cite: pRRL_LYSET_R7W was a gift from Wilhelm Palm (Addgene plasmid # 246083 ; http://n2t.net/addgene:246083 ; RRID:Addgene_246083)
