[The description below was written by a language model from this plasmid's Addgene catalogue record and pLannotate feature annotations shown in this document.]
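Description:
pRRL_LYSET_R7W is a third-generation, self-inactivating HIV-1 lentiviral transfer plasmid built on the pRRL backbone for stable expression of a point mutant of human LYSET (also known as TMEM251, C14orf109, GCAF or DMAN) in mammalian cells. In bacteria it is maintained through a high-copy ColE1/pUC-type origin and selected with ampicillin via the β-lactamase gene. The backbone also carries an f1 origin, an SV40 origin, and remnants of a lac/lacZα cloning region with T3 and T7 promoters.

The viral genome is transcribed from a chimeric RSV promoter fused to a truncated 5' LTR, making genomic RNA production Tat-independent. It is followed by the Ψ packaging signal with a partial gag sequence, the Rev response element for nuclear export of unspliced RNA, and the cPPT/CTS element that aids nuclear import. Downstream, the human ubiquitin C promoter drives the roughly 400 bp LYSET open reading frame, which carries the R7W substitution numbered on isoform 2 (equivalent to R45W in isoform 1). The automated annotation matched this coding sequence to the chicken TMEM251 orthologue, but the catalogue entry identifies it as human. A separate SV40 enhancer/early promoter then drives the hygromycin phosphotransferase gene (hph), allowing hygromycin selection of transduced cells. A WPRE sits after this cassette to enhance transcript expression, and the ΔU3 3' LTR inactivates the viral promoters after integration; an SV40 polyadenylation signal lies beyond it.

The sequenced record is slightly shorter than the listed total size. The construct is intended for generating stable cell lines expressing this LYSET variant, in the context of work on lysosomal enzyme trafficking and the nutritional use of extracellular proteins.
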