Features (pLannotate 1.2.2; 27 found; start..end, strand, type, name):
     44..373     +  promoter       SV40 promoter: SV40 enhancer and early promoter
    383..1405    +  CDS            hph: KHYB_ECOLX - Experimental evidence at protein level: Swiss-Prot protein existence level 1. The aminoglycoside phosphotransferases achieve inactivation of their antibiotic substrates by phosphorylation. Only phosphorylates hygromycin and closely related compounds such as demethyl analogs and destomycin. From Escherichia coli.
   1448..2036    +  misc_feature   WPRE: woodchuck hepatitis virus posttranscriptional regulatory element
   2053..2121    +  CDS            nef (fragment): NEF_HV1Z2 - Experimental evidence at protein level: Swiss-Prot protein existence level 1. Extracellular Nef protein targets CD4(+) T-lymphocytes for apoptosis by interacting with CXCR4 surface receptors. From Human immunodeficiency virus type 1 group M subtype D (isolate Z2/CDC-Z34) (HIV-1).
   2123..2356    +  LTR            3' LTR (ΔU3): self-inactivating 3' long terminal repeat (LTR) from HIV-1
   2428..2549    +  polyA_signal   SV40 poly(A) signal: SV40 polyadenylation signal
   2589..2724    +  rep_origin     SV40 ori: SV40 origin of replication
   2745..2763    -  promoter       T7 promoter: promoter for bacteriophage T7 RNA polymerase
   2771..2926    +  CDS            lacZα (fragment): LacZα fragment of β-galactosidase; lacZ fragment
   2931..3359    +  rep_origin     f1 ori (sequence partly withheld): f1 bacteriophage origin of replication; arrow indicates direction of (+) strand synthesis
   3412..3516    +  promoter       AmpR promoter: bla
   3517..4377    +  CDS            AmpR: β-lactamase; bla; confers resistance to ampicillin, carbenicillin, and related antibiotics
   4548..5136    +  rep_origin     ori: high-copy-number ColE1/pMB1/pBR322/pUC origin of replication
   5319..5411    +  CDS            lacI (fragment): lac repressor; lacI; The lac repressor binds to the lac operator to inhibit transcription in E. coli. This inhibition can be relieved by adding lactose or isopropyl-β-D-thiogalactopyranoside (IPTG).
   5424..5445    +  protein_bind   CAP binding site: CAP binding activates transcription in the presence of cAMP. E. coli catabolite activator protein
   5460..5490    +  promoter       lac promoter: promoter for the E. coli lac operon
   5498..5514    +  protein_bind   lac operator: The lac repressor binds to the lac operator to inhibit transcription in E. coli. This inhibition can be relieved by adding lactose or isopropyl-β-D-thiogalactopyranoside (IPTG). lac repressor encoded by lacI
   5559..5577    +  promoter       T3 promoter: promoter for bacteriophage T3 RNA polymerase
   5605..5831    +  promoter       RSV promoter: Rous sarcoma virus enhancer/promoter
   5832..6012    +  LTR            5' LTR (truncated): truncated 5' long terminal repeat (LTR) from HIV-1
   6059..6184    +  misc_feature   HIV-1 Ψ: packaging signal of human immunodeficiency virus type 1
   6168..6531    +  CDS            HIV-1 gag (fragment): gag protein from human immunodeficiency virus 1; gag
   6677..6910    +  misc_feature   RRE: The Rev response element (RRE) of HIV-1 allows for Rev-dependent mRNA export from the nucleus to the cytoplasm.
   7287..7387    +  CDS            Rev (fragment): human immunodeficiency virus 1 (HIV-1) Rev protein; rev; enhances nuclear export of unspliced and incompletely spliced viral mRNAs
   7406..7523    +  misc_feature   cPPT/CTS: central polypurine tract and central termination sequence of HIV-1
   7539..8750    +  promoter       UbC promoter: human ubiquitin C promoter
   8753..9145    +  CDS            TMEM251: TM251_CHICK - Experimental evidence at transcript level: Swiss-Prot protein existence level 2. From Gallus gallus (Chicken).
>Addgene plasmid #246083 | pRRL_LYSET_R7W | addgene full sequence | sequence record 493244 | Addgene NGS Result
CATAATTCACTGGCCGTCGAGATCCGGACTAGTCCTGTGGAATGTGTGTCAGTTAGGGTGTGGAAAGTCC
CCAGGCTCCCCAGCAGGCAGAAGTATGCAAAGCATGCATCTCAATTAGTCAGCAACCAGGTGTGGAAAGT
CCCCAGGCTCCCCAGCAGGCAGAAGTATGCAAAGCATGCATCTCAATTAGTCAGCAACCATAGTCCCGCC
CCTAACTCCGCCCATCCCGCCCCTAACTCCGCCCAGTTCCGCCCATTCTCCGCCCCATGGCTGACTAATT
TTTTTTATTTATGCAGAGGCCGAGGCCGCCTCGGCCTCTGAGCTATTCCAGAAGTAGTGAGGAGGCTTTT
TTGGAGGCCTAGGCTTTTGCAAAAAGCTTACCATGAAAAAGCCTGAACTCACCGCGACGTCTGTCGAGAA
GTTTCTGATCGAAAAGTTCGACAGCGTCTCCGACCTGATGCAGCTCTCGGAGGGCGAAGAATCTCGTGCT
TTCAGCTTCGATGTAGGAGGGCGTGGATATGTCCTGCGGGTAAATAGCTGCGCCGATGGTTTCTACAAAG
ATCGTTATGTTTATCGGCACTTTGCATCGGCCGCGCTCCCGATTCCGGAAGTGCTTGACATTGGGGAATT
TAGCGAGAGCCTGACCTATTGCATCTCCCGCCGTGCACAGGGTGTCACGTTGCAAGACCTGCCTGAAACC
GAACTGCCCGCTGTTCTGCAGCCGGTCGCGGAGGCCATGGATGCGATCGCTGCGGCCGATCTTAGCCAGA
CGAGCGGGTTCGGCCCATTCGGACCGCAAGGAATCGGTCAATACACTACATGGCGTGATTTCATATGCGC
GATTGCTGATCCCCATGTGTATCACTGGCAAACTGTGATGGACGACACCGTCAGTGCGTCCGTCGCGCAG
GCTCTCGATGAGCTGATGCTTTGGGCCGAGGACTGCCCCGAAGTCCGGCACCTCGTGCACGCGGATTTCG
GCTCCAACAATGTCCTGACGGACAATGGCCGCATAACAGCGGTCATTGACTGGAGCGAGGCGATGTTCGG
GGATTCCCAATACGAGGTCGCCAACATCTTCTTCTGGAGGCCGTGGTTGGCTTGTATGGAGCAGCAGACG
CGCTACTTCGAGCGGAGGCATCCGGAGCTTGCAGGATCGCCGCGGCTCCGGGCGTATATGCTCCGCATTG
GTCTTGACCAACTCTATCAGAGCTTGGTTGACGGCAATTTCGATGATGCAGCTTGGGCGCAGGGTCGATG
CGACGCAATCGTCCGATCCGGAGCCGGGACTGTCGGGCGTACACAAATCGCCCGCAGAAGCGCGGCCGTC
TGGACCGATGGCTGTGTAGAAGTACTCGCCGATAGTGGAAACCGACGCCCCAGCACTCGTCCGAGGGCAA
AGGAATAGCACTAGTTAACGCGTCGACCAGCTAGCTGGCCAGTCGACAATCAACCTCTGGATTACAAAAT
TTGTGAAAGATTGACTGGTATTCTTAACTATGTTGCTCCTTTTACGCTATGTGGATACGCTGCTTTAATG
CCTTTGTATCATGCTATTGCTTCCCGTATGGCTTTCATTTTCTCCTCCTTGTATAAATCCTGGTTGCTGT
CTCTTTATGAGGAGTTGTGGCCCGTTGTCAGGCAACGTGGCGTGGTGTGCACTGTGTTTGCTGACGCAAC
CCCCACTGGTTGGGGCATTGCCACCACCTGTCAGCTCCTTTCCGGGACTTTCGCTTTCCCCCTCCCTATT
GCCACGGCGGAACTCATCGCCGCCTGCCTTGCCCGCTGCTGGACAGGGGCTCGGCTGTTGGGCACTGACA
ATTCCGTGGTGTTGTCGGGGAAGCTGACGTCCTTTCCATGGCTGCTCGCCTGTGTTGCCACCTGGATTCT
GCGCGGGACGTCCTTCTGCTACGTCCCTTCGGCCCTCAATCCAGCGGACCTTCCTTCCCGCGGCCTGCTG
CCGGCTCTGCGGCCTCTTCCGCGTCTTCGCCTTCGCCCTCAGACGAGTCGGATCTCCCTTTGGGCCGCCT
CCCCGCCTGGAATTCGAGCTCGGTACCTTTAAGACCAATGACTTACAAGGCAGCTGTAGATCTTAGCCAC
TTTTTAAAAGAAAAGGGGGGACTGGAAGGGCTAATTCACTCCCAACGAAGACAAGATCTGCTTTTTGCTT
GTACTGGGTCTCTCTGGTTAGACCAGATCTGAGCCTGGGAGCTCTCTGGCTAACTAGGGAACCCACTGCT
TAAGCCTCAATAAAGCTTGCCTTGAGTGCTTCAAGTAGTGTGTGCCCGTCTGTTGTGTGACTCTGGTAAC
TAGAGATCCCTCAGACCCTTTTAGTCAGTGTGGAAAATCTCTAGCAGTAGTAGTTCATGTCATCTTATTA
TTCAGTATTTATAACTTGCAAAGAAATGAATATCAGAGAGTGAGAGGAACTTGTTTATTGCAGCTTATAA
TGGTTACAAATAAAGCAATAGCATCACAAATTTCACAAATAAAGCATTTTTTTCACTGCATTCTAGTTGT
GGTTTGTCCAAACTCATCAATGTATCTTATCATGTCTGGCTCTAGCTATCCCGCCCCTAACTCCGCCCAT
CCCGCCCCTAACTCCGCCCAGTTCCGCCCATTCTCCGCCCCATGGCTGACTAATTTTTTTTATTTATGCA
GAGGCCGAGGCCGCCTCGGCCTCTGAGCTATTCCAGAAGTAGTGAGGAGGCTTTTTTGGAGGCCTAGGGA
CGTACCCAATTCGCCCTATAGTGAGTCGTATTACGCGCGCTCACTGGCCGTCGTTTTACAACGTCGTGAC
TGGGAAAACCCTGGCGTTACCCAACTTAATCGCCTTGCAGCACATCCCCCTTTCGCCAGCTGGCGTAATA
GCGAAGAGGCCCGCACCGATCGCCCTTCCCAACAGTTGCGCAGCCTGAATGGCGAATGGG
[124 nt withheld, positions 2931-3054]
C
[91 nt withheld, positions 3056-3146]
A
[49 nt withheld, positions 3148-3196]
CCTTTGACGTTGGAGTCCACGTTCTTT
[37 nt withheld, positions 3224-3260]
ACCCTATCTCGGTCTATTCTTTTGATTTATAAGGGATTTTGCCGATTTCGGCCTATTGGTTAAAAAATGA
GCTGATTTAACAAAAATTTAACGCGAATTTTAACAAAATATTAACGCTTACAATTTAGGTGGCACTTTTC
GGGGAAATGTGCGCGGAACCCCTATTTGTTTATTTTTCTAAATACATTCAAATATGTATCCGCTCATGAG
ACAATAACCCTGATAAATGCTTCAATAATATTGAAAAAGGAAGAGTATGAGTATTCAACATTTCCGTGTC
GCCCTTATTCCCTTTTTTGCGGCATTTTGCCTTCCTGTTTTTGCTCACCCAGAAACGCTGGTGAAAGTAA
AAGATGCTGAAGATCAGTTGGGTGCACGAGTGGGTTACATCGAACTGGATCTCAACAGCGGTAAGATCCT
TGAGAGTTTTCGCCCCGAAGAACGTTTTCCAATGATGAGCACTTTTAAAGTTCTGCTATGTGGCGCGGTA
TTATCCCGTATTGACGCCGGGCAAGAGCAACTCGGTCGCCGCATACACTATTCTCAGAATGACTTGGTTG
AGTACTCACCAGTCACAGAAAAGCATCTTACGGATGGCATGACAGTAAGAGAATTATGCAGTGCTGCCAT
AACCATGAGTGATAACACTGCGGCCAACTTACTTCTGACAACGATCGGAGGACCGAAGGAGCTAACCGCT
TTTTTGCACAACATGGGGGATCATGTAACTCGCCTTGATCGTTGGGAACCGGAGCTGAATGAAGCCATAC
CAAACGACGAGCGTGACACCACGATGCCTGTAGCAATGGCAACAACGTTGCGCAAACTATTAACTGGCGA
ACTACTTACTCTAGCTTCCCGGCAACAATTAATAGACTGGATGGAGGCGGATAAAGTTGCAGGACCACTT
CTGCGCTCGGCCCTTCCGGCTGGCTGGTTTATTGCTGATAAATCTGGAGCCGGTGAGCGTGGGTCTCGCG
GTATCATTGCAGCACTGGGGCCAGATGGTAAGCCCTCCCGTATCGTAGTTATCTACACGACGGGGAGTCA
GGCAACTATGGATGAACGAAATAGACAGATCGCTGAGATAGGTGCCTCACTGATTAAGCATTGGTAACTG
TCAGACCAAGTTTACTCATATATACTTTAGATTGATTTAAAACTTCATTTTTAATTTAAAAGGATCTAGG
TGAAGATCCTTTTTGATAATCTCATGACCAAAATCCCTTAACGTGAGTTTTCGTTCCACTGAGCGTCAGA
CCCCGTAGAAAAGATCAAAGGATCTTCTTGAGATCCTTTTTTTCTGCGCGTAATCTGCTGCTTGCAAACA
AAAAAACCACCGCTACCAGCGGTGGTTTGTTTGCCGGATCAAGAGCTACCAACTCTTTTTCCGAAGGTAA
CTGGCTTCAGCAGAGCGCAGATACCAAATACTGTTCTTCTAGTGTAGCCGTAGTTAGGCCACCACTTCAA
GAACTCTGTAGCACCGCCTACATACCTCGCTCTGCTAATCCTGTTACCAGTGGCTGCTGCCAGTGGCGAT
AAGTCGTGTCTTACCGGGTTGGACTCAAGACGATAGTTACCGGATAAGGCGCAGCGGTCGGGCTGAACGG
GGGGTTCGTGCACACAGCCCAGCTTGGAGCGAACGACCTACACCGAACTGAGATACCTACAGCGTGAGCT
ATGAGAAAGCGCCACGCTTCCCGAAGGGAGAAAGGCGGACAGGTATCCGGTAAGCGGCAGGGTCGGAACA
GGAGAGCGCACGAGGGAGCTTCCAGGGGGAAACGCCTGGTATCTTTATAGTCCTGTCGGGTTTCGCCACC
TCTGACTTGAGCGTCGATTTTTGTGATGCTCGTCAGGGGGGCGGAGCCTATGGAAAAACGCCAGCAACGC
GGCCTTTTTACGGTTCCTGGCCTTTTGCTGGCCTTTTGCTCACATGTTCTTTCCTGCGTTATCCCCTGAT
TCTGTGGATAACCGTATTACCGCCTTTGAGTGAGCTGATACCGCTCGCCGCAGCCGAACGACCGAGCGCA
GCGAGTCAGTGAGCGAGGAAGCGGAAGAGCGCCCAATACGCAAACCGCCTCTCCCCGCGCGTTGGCCGAT
TCATTAATGCAGCTGGCACGACAGGTTTCCCGACTGGAAAGCGGGCAGTGAGCGCAACGCAATTAATGTG
AGTTAGCTCACTCATTAGGCACCCCAGGCTTTACACTTTATGCTTCCGGCTCGTATGTTGTGTGGAATTG
TGAGCGGATAACAATTTCACACAGGAAACAGCTATGACCATGATTACGCCAAGCGCGCAATTAACCCTCA
CTAAAGGGAACAAAAGCTGGAGCTGCAAGCTTAATGTAGTCTTATGCAATACTCTTGTAGTCTTGCAACA
TGGTAACGATGAGTTAGCAACATGCCTTACAAGGAGAGAAAAAGCACCGTGCATGCCGATTGGTGGAAGT
AAGGTGGTACGATCGTGCCTTATTAGGAAGGCAACAGACGGGTCTGACATGGATTGGACGAACCACTGAA
TTGCCGCATTGCAGAGATATTGTATTTAAGTGCCTAGCTCGATACATAAACGGGTCTCTCTGGTTAGACC
AGATCTGAGCCTGGGAGCTCTCTGGCTAACTAGGGAACCCACTGCTTAAGCCTCAATAAAGCTTGCCTTG
AGTGCTTCAAGTAGTGTGTGCCCGTCTGTTGTGTGACTCTGGTAACTAGAGATCCCTCAGACCCTTTTAG
TCAGTGTGGAAAATCTCTAGCAGTGGCGCCCGAACAGGGACTTGAAAGCGAAAGGGAAACCAGAGGAGCT
CTCTCGACGCAGGACTCGGCTTGCTGAAGCGCGCACGGCAAGAGGCGAGGGGCGGCGACTGGTGAGTACG
CCAAAAATTTTGACTAGCGGAGGCTAGAAGGAGAGAGATGGGTGCGAGAGCGTCAGTATTAAGCGGGGGA
GAATTAGATCGCGATGGGAAAAAATTCGGTTAAGGCCAGGGGGAAAGAAAAAATATAAATTAAAACATAT
AGTATGGGCAAGCAGGGAGCTAGAACGATTCGCAGTTAATCCTGGCCTGTTAGAAACATCAGAAGGCTGT
AGACAAATACTGGGACAGCTACAACCATCCCTTCAGACAGGATCAGAAGAACTTAGATCATTATATAATA
CAGTAGCAACCCTCTATTGTGTGCATCAAAGGATAGAGATAAAAGACACCAAGGAAGCTTTAGACAAGAT
AGAGGAAGAGCAAAACAAAAGTAAGACCACCGCACAGCAAGCGGCCGCTGATCTTCAGACCTGGAGGAGG
AGATATGAGGGACAATTGGAGAAGTGAATTATATAAATATAAAGTAGTAAAAATTGAACCATTAGGAGTA
GCACCCACCAAGGCAAAGAGAAGAGTGGTGCAGAGAGAAAAAAGAGCAGTGGGAATAGGAGCTTTGTTCC
TTGGGTTCTTGGGAGCAGCAGGAAGCACTATGGGCGCAGCGTCAATGACGCTGACGGTACAGGCCAGACA
ATTATTGTCTGGTATAGTGCAGCAGCAGAACAATTTGCTGAGGGCTATTGAGGCGCAACAGCATCTGTTG
CAACTCACAGTCTGGGGCATCAAGCAGCTCCAGGCAAGAATCCTGGCTGTGGAAAGATACCTAAAGGATC
AACAGCTCCTGGGGATTTGGGGTTGCTCTGGAAAACTCATTTGCACCACTGCTGTGCCTTGGAATGCTAG
TTGGAGTAATAAATCTCTGGAACAGATTTGGAATCACACGACCTGGATGGAGTGGGACAGAGAAATTAAC
AATTACACAAGCTTAATACACTCCTTAATTGAAGAATCGCAAAACCAGCAAGAAAAGAATGAACAAGAAT
TATTGGAATTAGATAAATGGGCAAGTTTGTGGAATTGGTTTAACATAACAAATTGGCTGTGGTATATAAA
ATTATTCATAATGATAGTAGGAGGCTTGGTAGGTTTAAGAATAGTTTTTGCTGTACTTTCTATAGTGAAT
AGAGTTAGGCAGGGATATTCACCATTATCGTTTCAGACCCACCTCCCAACCCCGAGGGGACCCGACAGGC
CCGAAGGAATAGAAGAAGAAGGTGGAGAGAGAGACAGAGACAGATCCATTCGATTAGTGAACGGATCTCG
ACGGTATCGGTTAACTTTTAAAAGAAAAGGGGGGATTGGGGGGTACAGTGCAGGGGAAAGAATAGTAGAC
ATAATAGCAACAGACATACAAACTAAAGAATTACAAAAACAAATTACAAAAATTCAAAATTTTATCGATA
AGCTTGATGGCCTCCGCGCCGGGTTTTGGCGCCTCCCGCGGGCGCCCCCCTCCTCACGGCGAGCGCTGCC
ACGTCAGACGAAGGGCGCAGCGAGCGTCCTGATCCTTCCGCCCGGACGCTCAGGACAGCGGCCCGCTGCT
CATAAGACTCGGCCTTAGAACCCCAGTATCAGCAGAAGGACATTTTAGGACGGGACTTGGGTGACTCTAG
GGCACTGGTTTTCTTTCCAGAGAGCGGAACAGGCGAGGAAAAGTAGTCCCTTCTCGGCGATTCTGCGGAG
GGATCTCCGTGGGGCGGTGAACGCCGATGATTATATAAGGACGCGCCGGGTGTGGCACAGCTAGTTCCGT
CGCAGCCGGGATTTGGGTCGCGGTTCTTGTTTGTGGATCGCTGTGATCGTCACTTGGTGAGTAGCGGGCT
GCTGGGCTGGCCGGGGCTTTCGTGGCCGCCGGGCCGCTCGGTGGGACGGAAGCGTGTGGAGAGACCGCCA
AGGGCTGTAGTCTGGGTCCGCGAGCAAGGTTGCCCTGAACTGGGGGTTGGGGGGAGCGCAGCAAAATGGC
GGCTGTTCCCGAGTCTTGAATGGAAGACGCTTGTGAGGCGGGCTGTGAGGTCGTTGAAACAAGGTGGGGG
GCATGGTGGGCGGCAAGAACCCAAGGTCTTGAGGCCTTCGCTAATGCGGGAAAGCTCTTATTCGGGTGAG
ATGGGCTGGGGCACCATCTGGGGACCCTGACGTGAAGTTTGTCACTGACTGGAGAACTCGGTTTGTCGTC
TGTTGCGGGGGCGGCAGTTATGGCGGTGCCGTTGGGCAGTGCACCCGTACCTTTGGGAGCGCGCGCCCTC
GTCGTGTCGTGACGTCACCCGTTCTGTTGGCTTATAATGCAGGGTGGGGCCACCTGCCGGTAGGTGTGCG
GTAGGCTTTTCTCCGTCGCAGGACGCAGGGTTCGGGCCTAGGGTAGGCTCTCCTGAATCGACAGGCGCCG
GACCTCTGGTGAGGGGAGGGATAAGTGAGGCGTCAGTTTCTTTGGTCGGTTTTATGTACCTATCTTCTTA
AGTAGCTGAAGCTCCGGTTTTGAACTATGCGCTCGGGGTTGGCGAGTGTGTTTTGTGAAGTTTTTTAGGC
ACCTTTTGAAATGTAATCATTTGGGTCAATATGTAATTTTCAGTGTTAGACTAGTAAATTGTCCGCTAAA
TTCTGGCCGTTTTTGGCTTTTTTGTTAGACGGATGATGAACTTCCGTCAGTGGATGGGATGGATTGGAGT
GGGATTGTATCTGTTAGCCAGTGCAGCAGCATTTTACTATGTTTTTGAAATCAGTGAGACTTACAACAGG
CTGGCCTTGGAACACATTCAACAGCACCCTGAGGAGCCCCTTGAAGGAACCACATGGACACACTCCTTGA
AAGCTCAATTACTCTCCTTGCCTTTTTGGGTGTGGACAGTTATTTTTCTGGTACCTTACTTACAGATGTT
TTTGTTCCTATACTCTTGTACAAGAGCTGATCCCAAAACAGTGGGCTACTGTATCATCCCTATATGCTTG
GCAGTTATTTGCAATCGCCACCAGGCATTTGTCAAGGCTTCTAATCAGATCAGCAGACTACAACTGATTG
ACACGTAA
